>Addgene plasmid #142346 | TFORF2647 | addgene full sequence | sequence record 427324 | Addgene NGS Result
TTAATGTAGTCTTATGCAATACTCTTGTAGTCTTGCAACATGGTAACGATGAGTTAGCAACATGCCTTAC
AAGGAGAGAAAAAGCACCGTGCATGCCGATTGGTGGAAGTAAGGTGGTACGATCGTGCCTTATTAGGAAG
GCAACAGACGGGTCTGACATGGATTGGACGAACCACTGAATTGCCGCATTGCAGAGATATTGTATTTAAG
TGCCTAGCTCGATACATAAACGGGTCTCTCTGGTTAGACCAGATCTGAGCCTGGGAGCTCTCTGGCTAAC
TAGGGAACCCACTGCTTAAGCCTCAATAAAGCTTGCCTTGAGTGCTTCAAGTAGTGTGTGCCCGTCTGTT
GTGTGACTCTGGTAACTAGAGATCCCTCAGACCCTTTTAGTCAGTGTGGAAAATCTCTAGCAGTGGCGCC
CGAACAGGGACTTGAAAGCGAAAGGGAAACCAGAGGAGCTCTCTCGACGCAGGACTCGGCTTGCTGAAGC
GCGCACGGCAAGAGGCGAGGGGCGGCGACTGGTGAGTACGCCAAAAATTTTGACTAGCGGAGGCTAGAAG
GAGAGAGATGGGTGCGAGAGCGTCAGTATTAAGCGGGGGAGAATTAGATCGCGATGGGAAAAAATTCGGT
TAAGGCCAGGGGGAAAGAAAAAATATAAATTAAAACATATAGTATGGGCAAGCAGGGAGCTAGAACGATT
CGCAGTTAATCCTGGCCTGTTAGAAACATCAGAAGGCTGTAGACAAATACTGGGACAGCTACAACCATCC
CTTCAGACAGGATCAGAAGAACTTAGATCATTATATAATACAGTAGCAACCCTCTATTGTGTGCATCAAA
GGATAGAGATAAAAGACACCAAGGAAGCTTTAGACAAGATAGAGGAAGAGCAAAACAAAAGTAAGACCAC
CGCACAGCAAGCGGCCGCTGATCTTCAGACCTGGAGGAGGAGATATGAGGGACAATTGGAGAAGTGAATT
ATATAAATATAAAGTAGTAAAAATTGAACCATTAGGAGTAGCACCCACCAAGGCAAAGAGAAGAGTGGTG
CAGAGAGAAAAAAGAGCAGTGGGAATAGGAGCTTTGTTCCTTGGGTTCTTGGGAGCAGCAGGAAGCACTA
TGGGCGCAGCGTCAATGACGCTGACGGTACAGGCCAGACAATTATTGTCTGGTATAGTGCAGCAGCAGAA
CAATTTGCTGAGGGCTATTGAGGCGCAACAGCATCTGTTGCAACTCACAGTCTGGGGCATCAAGCAGCTC
CAGGCAAGAATCCTGGCTGTGGAAAGATACCTAAAGGATCAACAGCTCCTGGGGATTTGGGGTTGCTCTG
GAAAACTCATTTGCACCACTGCTGTGCCTTGGAATGCTAGTTGGAGTAATAAATCTCTGGAACAGATTTG
GAATCACACGACCTGGATGGAGTGGGACAGAGAAATTAACAATTACACAAGCTTAATACACTCCTTAATT
GAAGAATCGCAAAACCAGCAAGAAAAGAATGAACAAGAATTATTGGAATTAGATAAATGGGCAAGTTTGT
GGAATTGGTTTAACATAACAAATTGGCTGTGGTATATAAAATTATTCATAATGATAGTAGGAGGCTTGGT
AGGTTTAAGAATAGTTTTTGCTGTACTTTCTATAGTGAATAGAGTTAGGCAGGGATATTCACCATTATCG
TTTCAGACCCACCTCCCAACCCCGAGGGGACCCATGCATTGCATCTCAATTAGTCAGCAACCAGGTGTGG
AAAGTCCCCAGGCTCCCCAGCAGGCAGAAGTATGCAAAGCATGCGTCTCAATTAGTCAGCAACCATAGTC
CCGCCCCTAACTCCGCCCATCCCGCCCCTAACTCCGCCCAGTTCCGCCCATTCTCCGCCCCATGGCTGAC
TAATTTTTTTTATTTATGCAGAGGCCGAGGCCGCCTCGGCCTCTGAGCTATTCCAGAAGTAGTGAGGAGG
CTTTTTTGGAGGCCTAGGCTTTTGCAAAAAGCTTTCTAGAGGTACCACCGGAGCTTACCATGACCGAGTA
CAAGCCCACGGTGCGCCTCGCCACCCGCGACGACGTCCCCAGGGCCGTACGCACCCTCGCCGCCGCGTTC
GCCGACTACCCCGCCACGCGCCACACCGTCGATCCGGACCGCCACATCGAGCGGGTCACCGAGCTGCAAG
AACTCTTCCTCACGCGCGTCGGGCTCGACATCGGCAAGGTGTGGGTCGCGGACGACGGCGCCGCCGTGGC
GGTCTGGACCACGCCGGAGAGCGTCGAAGCGGGGGCGGTGTTCGCCGAGATCGGCCCGCGCATGGCCGAG
TTGAGCGGTTCCCGGCTGGCCGCGCAGCAACAGATGGAAGGCCTCCTGGCGCCGCACCGGCCCAAGGAGC
CCGCGTGGTTCCTGGCCACCGTCGGCGTCTCGCCCGACCACCAGGGCAAGGGTCTGGGCAGCGCCGTCGT
GCTCCCCGGAGTGGAGGCGGCCGAGCGCGCCGGGGTGCCCGCCTTCCTGGAGACCTCCGCGCCCCGCAAC
CTCCCCTTCTACGAGCGGCTCGGCTTCACCGTCACCGCCGACGTCGAGGTGCCCGAAGGACCGCGCACCT
GGTGCATGACCCGCAAGCCCGGTGCCAGTTAACGAATTCTAGATCTTGAGACAAATGGCAGTATTCATCC
ACAATTTTAAAAGAAAAGGGGGGATTGGGGGGTACAGTGCAGGGGAAAGAATAGTAGACATAATAGCAAC
AGACATACAAACTAAAGAATTACAAAAACAAATTACAAAAATTCAAAATTTTCGGGTTTATTACAGGGAC
AGCAGAGATCCACTTTGGCGCCGGCTCGAGGCCTGCAGGTGCAAAGATGGATAAAGTTTTAAACAGAGAG
GAATCTTTGCAGCTAATGGACCTTCTAGGTCTTGAAAGGAGTGGGAATTGGCTCCGGTGCCCGTCAGTGG
GCAGAGCGCACATCGCCCACAGTCCCCGAGAAGTTGGGGGGAGGGGTCGGCAATTGAACCGGTGCCTAGA
GAAGGTGGCGCGGGGTAAACTGGGAAAGTGATGTCGTGTACTGGCTCCGCCTTTTTCCCGAGGGTGGGGG
AGAACCGTATATAAGTGCAGTAGTCGCCGTGAACGTTCTTTTTCGCAACGGGTTTGCCGCCAGAACACAG
GTAAGTGCCGTGTGTGGTTCCCGCGGGCCTGGCCTCTTTACGGGTTATGGCCCTTGCGTGCCTTGAATTA
CTTCCACCTGGCTGCAGTACGTGATTCTTGATCCCGAGCTTCGGGTTGGAAGTGGGTGGGAGAGTTCGAG
GCCTTGCGCTTAAGGAGCCCCTTCGCCTCGTGCTTGAGTTGAGGCCTGGCCTGGGCGCTGGGGCCGCCGC
GTGCGAATCTGGTGGCACCTTCGCGCCTGTCTCGCTGCTTTCGATAAGTCTCTAGCCATTTAAAATTTTT
GATGACCTGCTGCGACGCTTTTTTTCTGGCAAGATAGTCTTGTAAATGCGGGCCAAGATCTGCACACTGG
TATTTCGGTTTTTGGGGCCGCGGGCGGCGACGGGGCCCGTGCGTCCCAGCGCACATGTTCGGCGAGGCGG
GGCCTGCGAGCGCGGCCACCGAGAATCGGACGGGGGTAGTCTCAAGCTGGCCGGCCTGCTCTGGTGCCTG
GCCTCGCGCCGCCGTGTATCGCCCCGCCCTGGGCGGCAAGGCTGGCCCGGTCGGCACCAGTTGCGTGAGC
GGAAAGATGGCCGCTTCCCGGCCCTGCTGCAGGGAGCTCAAAATGGAGGACGCGGCGCTCGGGAGAGCGG
GCGGGTGAGTCACCCACACAAAGGAAAAGGGCCTTTCCGTCCTCAGCCGTCGCTTCATGTGACTCCACGG
AGTACCGGGCGCCGTCCAGGCACCTCGATTAGTTCTCGAGCTTTTGGAGTACGTCGTCTTTAGGTTGGGG
GGAGGGGTTTTATGCGATGGAGTTTCCCCACACTGAGTGGGTGGAGACTGAAGTTAGGCCAGCTTGGCAC
TTGATGTAATTCTCCTTGGAATTTGCCCTTTTTGAGTTTGGATCTTGGTTCATTCTCAAGCCTCAGACAG
TGGTTCAAAGTTTTTTTCTTCCATTTCAGGTGTCGTGAGGCTAGCACCGCCACCATGACCACGCTGGCCG
GCGCTGTGCCCAGGATGATGCGGCCGGGCCCGGGGCAGAACTACCCGCGTAGCGGGTTCCCGCTGGAAGT
GTCCACTCCCCTCGGCCAGGGCCGCGTCAACCAGCTCGGCGGTGTTTTTATCAACGGCAGGCCGCTGCCC
AACCACATCCGCCACAAGATCGTGGAGATGGCCCACCACGGCATCCGGCCCTGCGTCATCTCGCGCCAGC
TGCGCGTGTCCCACGGCTGCGTCTCCAAGATCCTGTGCAGGTACCAGGAGACTGGCTCCATACGTCCTGG
TGCCATCGGCGGCAGCAAGCCCAAGCAGGTGACAACGCCTGACGTGGAGAAGAAAATTGAGGAATACAAA
AGAGAGAACCCGGGCATGTTCAGCTGGGAAATCCGAGACAAATTACTCAAGGACGCGGTCTGTGATCGAA
ACACCGTGCCGTCAGTGAGTTCCATCAGCCGCATCCTGAGAAGTAAATTCGGGAAAGGTGAAGAGGAGGA
GGCCGACTTGGAGAGGAAGGAGGCAGAGGAAAGCGAGAAGAAGGCCAAACACAGCATCGACGGCATCCTG
AGCGAGCGAGCCTCAGCACCCCAATCAGATGAAGGCTCTGATATTGACTCTGAACCAGATTTACCACTAA
AGAGGAAACAGCGCAGAAGCCGAACCACCTTCACAGCAGAACAGCTGGAGGAACTGGAGCGTGCTTTTGA
GAGAACTCATTACCCTGACATTTATACTAGGGAGGAACTGGCCCAGAGGGCGAAGCTCACCGAGGCCCGA
GTACAGGTCTGGTTTAGCAACCGCCGTGCAAGATGGAGGAAGCAAGCTGGGGCCAATCAACTGATGGCTT
TCAACCATCTCATTCCCGGGGGGTTCCCTCCCACTGCCATGCCGACCTTGCCAACGTACCAGCTGTCGGA
GACCTCTTACCAGCCCACATCTATTCCACAAGCTGTGTCAGATCCCAGCAGCACCGTTCACAGACCTCAA
CCGCTTCCTCCAAGCACTGTACACCAAAGCACGATTCCTTCCAACCCAGACAGCAGCTCTGCCTACTGCC
TCCCCAGCACCAGGCATGGATTTTCCAGCTATACAGACAGCTTTGTGCCTCCGTCGGGGCCCTCCAACCC
CATGAACCCCACCATTGGCAATGGCCTCTCACCTCAGGTGCCTTTCATTATCTCAAGCCAGATATCGCTT
GGTTTCAAATCCTTTTAGTAATGAACTAGTCCGTAACTTGAAAGTATTTCGATTTCTTGGCTTTATATAT
CTTGTGGAAAGGACGATTCGGCTGACCGTGTCTTAACAACACGCGTTAAGTCGACAATCAACCTCTGGAT
TACAAAATTTGTGAAAGATTGACTGGTATTCTTAACTATGTTGCTCCTTTTACGCTATGTGGATACGCTG
CTTTAATGCCTTTGTATCATGCTATTGCTTCCCGTATGGCTTTCATTTTCTCCTCCTTGTATAAATCCTG
GTTGCTGTCTCTTTATGAGGAGTTGTGGCCCGTTGTCAGGCAACGTGGCGTGGTGTGCACTGTGTTTGCT
GACGCAACCCCCACTGGTTGGGGCATTGCCACCACCTGTCAGCTCCTTTCCGGGACTTTCGCTTTCCCCC
TCCCTATTGCCACGGCGGAACTCATCGCCGCCTGCCTTGCCCGCTGCTGGACAGGGGCTCGGCTGTTGGG
CACTGACAATTCCGTGGTGTTGTCGGGGAAATCATCGTCCTTTCCTTGGCTGCTCGCCTGTGTTGCCACC
TGGATTCTGCGCGGGACGTCCTTCTGCTACGTCCCTTCGGCCCTCAATCCAGCGGACCTTCCTTCCCGCG
GCCTGCTGCCGGCTCTGCGGCCTCTTCCGCGTCTTCGCCTTCGCCCTCAGACGAGTCGGATCTCCCTTTG
GGCCGCCTCCCCGCGTCGACTTTAAGACCAATGACTTACAAGGCAGCTGTAGATCTTAGCCACTTTTTAA
AAGAAAAGGGGGGACTGGAAGGGCTAATTCACTCCCAACGAAGACAAGATCTGCTTTTTGCTTGTACTGG
GTCTCTCTGGTTAGACCAGATCTGAGCCTGGGAGCTCTCTGGCTAACTAGGGAACCCACTGCTTAAGCCT
CAATAAAGCTTGCCTTGAGTGCTTCAAGTAGTGTGTGCCCGTCTGTTGTGTGACTCTGGTAACTAGAGAT
CCCTCAGACCCTTTTAGTCAGTGTGGAAAATCTCTAGCAGTACGTATAGTAGTTCATGTCATCTTATTAT
TCAGTATTTATAACTTGCAAAGAAATGAATATCAGAGAGTGAGAGGAACTTGTTTATTGCAGCTTATAAT
GGTTACAAATAAAGCAATAGCATCACAAATTTCACAAATAAAGCATTTTTTTCACTGCATTCTAGTTGTG
GTTTGTCCAAACTCATCAATGTATCTTATCATGTCTGGCTCTAGCTATCCCGCCCCTAACTCCGCCCATC
CCGCCCCTAACTCCGCCCAGTTCCGCCCATTCTCCGCCCCATGGCTGACTAATTTTTTTTATTTATGCAG
AGGCCGAGGCCGCCTCGGCCTCTGAGCTATTCCAGAAGTAGTGAGGAGGCTTTTTTGGAGGCCTAGGGAC
GTACCCAATTCGCCCTATAGTGAGTCGTATTACGCGCGCTCACTGGCCGTCGTTTTACAACGTCGTGACT
GGGAAAACCCTGGCGTTACCCAACTTAATCGCCTTGCAGCACATCCCCCTTTCGCCAGCTGGCGTAATAG
CGAAGAGGCCCGCACCGATCGCCCTTCCCAACAGTTGCGCAGCCTGAATGGCGAATGGG
[124 nt withheld, positions 6920-7043]
C
[91 nt withheld, positions 7045-7135]
A
[49 nt withheld, positions 7137-7185]
CCTTTGACGTTGGAGTCCACGTTCTTT
[37 nt withheld, positions 7213-7249]
ACCCTATCTCGGTCTATTCTTTTGATTTATAAGGGATTTTGCCGATTTCGGCCTATTGGTTAAAAAATGA
GCTGATTTAACAAAAATTTAACGCGAATTTTAACAAAATATTAACGCTTACAATTTAGGTGGCACTTTTC
GGGGAAATGTGCGCGGAACCCCTATTTGTTTATTTTTCTAAATACATTCAAATATGTATCCGCTCATGAG
ACAATAACCCTGATAAATGCTTCAATAATATTGAAAAAGGAAGAGTATGAGTATTCAACATTTCCGTGTC
GCCCTTATTCCCTTTTTTGCGGCATTTTGCCTTCCTGTTTTTGCTCACCCAGAAACGCTGGTGAAAGTAA
AAGATGCTGAAGATCAGTTGGGTGCACGAGTGGGTTACATCGAACTGGATCTCAACAGCGGTAAGATCCT
TGAGAGTTTTCGCCCCGAAGAACGTTTTCCAATGATGAGCACTTTTAAAGTTCTGCTATGTGGCGCGGTA
TTATCCCGTATTGACGCCGGGCAAGAGCAACTCGGTCGCCGCATACACTATTCTCAGAATGACTTGGTTG
AGTACTCACCAGTCACAGAAAAGCATCTTACGGATGGCATGACAGTAAGAGAATTATGCAGTGCTGCCAT
AACCATGAGTGATAACACTGCGGCCAACTTACTTCTGACAACGATCGGAGGACCGAAGGAGCTAACCGCT
TTTTTGCACAACATGGGGGATCATGTAACTCGCCTTGATCGTTGGGAACCGGAGCTGAATGAAGCCATAC
CAAACGACGAGCGTGACACCACGATGCCTGTAGCAATGGCAACAACGTTGCGCAAACTATTAACTGGCGA
ACTACTTACTCTAGCTTCCCGGCAACAATTAATAGACTGGATGGAGGCGGATAAAGTTGCAGGACCACTT
CTGCGCTCGGCCCTTCCGGCTGGCTGGTTTATTGCTGATAAATCTGGAGCCGGTGAGCGTGGGTCTCGCG
GTATCATTGCAGCACTGGGGCCAGATGGTAAGCCCTCCCGTATCGTAGTTATCTACACGACGGGGAGTCA
GGCAACTATGGATGAACGAAATAGACAGATCGCTGAGATAGGTGCCTCACTGATTAAGCATTGGTAACTG
TCAGACCAAGTTTACTCATATATACTTTAGATTGATTTAAAACTTCATTTTTAATTTAAAAGGATCTAGG
TGAAGATCCTTTTTGATAATCTCATGACCAAAATCCCTTAACGTGAGTTTTCGTTCCACTGAGCGTCAGA
CCCCGTAGAAAAGATCAAAGGATCTTCTTGAGATCCTTTTTTTCTGCGCGTAATCTGCTGCTTGCAAACA
AAAAAACCACCGCTACCAGCGGTGGTTTGTTTGCCGGATCAAGAGCTACCAACTCTTTTTCCGAAGGTAA
CTGGCTTCAGCAGAGCGCAGATACCAAATACTGTTCTTCTAGTGTAGCCGTAGTTAGGCCACCACTTCAA
GAACTCTGTAGCACCGCCTACATACCTCGCTCTGCTAATCCTGTTACCAGTGGCTGCTGCCAGTGGCGAT
AAGTCGTGTCTTACCGGGTTGGACTCAAGACGATAGTTACCGGATAAGGCGCAGCGGTCGGGCTGAACGG
GGGGTTCGTGCACACAGCCCAGCTTGGAGCGAACGACCTACACCGAACTGAGATACCTACAGCGTGAGCT
ATGAGAAAGCGCCACGCTTCCCGAAGGGAGAAAGGCGGACAGGTATCCGGTAAGCGGCAGGGTCGGAACA
GGAGAGCGCACGAGGGAGCTTCCAGGGGGAAACGCCTGGTATCTTTATAGTCCTGTCGGGTTTCGCCACC
TCTGACTTGAGCGTCGATTTTTGTGATGCTCGTCAGGGGGGCGGAGCCTATGGAAAAACGCCAGCAACGC
GGCCTTTTTACGGTTCCTGGCCTTTTGCTGGCCTTTTGCTCACATGTTCTTTCCTGCGTTATCCCCTGAT
TCTGTGGATAACCGTATTACCGCCTTTGAGTGAGCTGATACCGCTCGCCGCAGCCGAACGACCGAGCGCA
GCGAGTCAGTGAGCGAGGAAGCGGAAGAGCGCCCAATACGCAAACCGCCTCTCCCCGCGCGTTGGCCGAT
TCATTAATGCAGCTGGCACGACAGGTTTCCCGACTGGAAAGCGGGCAGTGAGCGCAACGCAATTAATGTG
AGTTAGCTCACTCATTAGGCACCCCAGGCTTTACACTTTATGCTTCCGGCTCGTATGTTGTGTGGAATTG
TGAGCGGATAACAATTTCACACAGGAAACAGCTATGACCATGATTACGCCAAGCGCGCAATTAACCCTCA
CTAAAGGGAACAAAAGCTGGAGCTGCAAGC
Features (pLannotate 1.2.2; 31 found; start..end, strand, type, name):
      5..231     +  promoter       RSV promoter: Rous sarcoma virus enhancer/promoter
    232..412     +  LTR            5' LTR (truncated): truncated 5' long terminal repeat (LTR) from HIV-1
    459..584     +  misc_feature   HIV-1 Ψ: packaging signal of human immunodeficiency virus type 1
    568..931     +  CDS            HIV-1 gag (fragment): gag protein from human immunodeficiency virus 1; gag
   1077..1310    +  misc_feature   RRE: The Rev response element (RRE) of HIV-1 allows for Rev-dependent mRNA export from the nucleus to the cytoplasm.
   1687..1713    +  CDS            Rev (fragment): human immunodeficiency virus 1 (HIV-1) Rev protein; rev; enhances nuclear export of unspliced and incompletely spliced viral mRNAs
   1720..1743    +  promoter       SV40 promoter (fragment): SV40 early promoter
   1744..1815    +  promoter       SV40 promoter (fragment): SV40 enhancer and early promoter
   1839..1974    +  rep_origin     SV40 ori: SV40 origin of replication
   2020..2616    +  CDS            PuroR (fragment): puromycin N-acetyltransferase; pac from Streptomyces; confers resistance to puromycin
   2665..2782    +  misc_feature   cPPT/CTS: central polypurine tract and central termination sequence of HIV-1
   2847..2913    +  CDS            small t antigen (fragment): SV40 (simian virus 40) small t antigen
   2920..4098    +  promoter       EF-1α promoter: strong constitutive promoter for human elongation factor EF-1α
   4115..5290    +  CDS            PAX3 (fragment): PAX3_HUMAN - Also known as HUP2. Experimental evidence at protein level: Swiss-Prot protein existence level 1. Transcription factor that may regulate cell proliferation, migration and apoptosis. Involved in neural development and myogenesis. Transcriptional activator of MITF, acting synergistically with SOX10 (PubMed:21965087). From Homo sapiens (Human).
   5351..5404    +  promoter       U6 promoter (fragment): RNA polymerase III promoter for human U6 snRNA
   5446..6034    +  misc_feature   WPRE: woodchuck hepatitis virus posttranscriptional regulatory element
   6085..6104    +  misc_feature   cPPT/CTS (fragment): central polypurine tract and central termination sequence of HIV-1
   6106..6339    +  LTR            3' LTR (ΔU3): self-inactivating 3' long terminal repeat (LTR) from HIV-1
   6417..6538    +  polyA_signal   SV40 poly(A) signal: SV40 polyadenylation signal
   6578..6713    +  rep_origin     SV40 ori: SV40 origin of replication
   6734..6752    -  promoter       T7 promoter: promoter for bacteriophage T7 RNA polymerase
   6760..6915    +  CDS            lacZα (fragment): LacZα fragment of β-galactosidase; lacZ fragment
   6920..7348    +  rep_origin     f1 ori (sequence partly withheld): f1 bacteriophage origin of replication; arrow indicates direction of (+) strand synthesis
   7401..7505    +  promoter       AmpR promoter: bla
   7506..8366    +  CDS            AmpR: β-lactamase; bla; confers resistance to ampicillin, carbenicillin, and related antibiotics
   8537..9125    +  rep_origin     ori: high-copy-number ColE1/pMB1/pBR322/pUC origin of replication
   9308..9400    +  CDS            lacI (fragment): lac repressor; lacI; The lac repressor binds to the lac operator to inhibit transcription in E. coli. This inhibition can be relieved by adding lactose or isopropyl-β-D-thiogalactopyranoside (IPTG).
   9413..9434    +  protein_bind   CAP binding site: CAP binding activates transcription in the presence of cAMP. E. coli catabolite activator protein
   9449..9479    +  promoter       lac promoter: promoter for the E. coli lac operon
   9487..9503    +  protein_bind   lac operator: The lac repressor binds to the lac operator to inhibit transcription in E. coli. This inhibition can be relieved by adding lactose or isopropyl-β-D-thiogalactopyranoside (IPTG). lac repressor encoded by lacI
   9548..9566    +  promoter       T3 promoter: promoter for bacteriophage T3 RNA polymerase
