[The description below was written by a language model from this plasmid's Addgene catalogue record and pLannotate feature annotations shown in this document.]
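Description:
TFORF2647 is a third-generation-style, self-inactivating lentiviral expression plasmid built on the pLX_TRC317 backbone. It carries the human transcription factor PAX3 as one member of a barcoded transcription factor ORF collection. In bacteria it is maintained through a high-copy ColE1/pUC-type origin and selected with ampicillin via the β-lactamase gene. An f1 origin and remnants of a lac/lacZα cloning region flanked by T7 and T3 promoters are also present in the backbone. The depositor warns that the plasmid can recombine, a common issue with LTR-containing vectors.

The viral portion begins with an RSV promoter fused to a truncated HIV-1 5' LTR, which drives Tat-independent production of genomic RNA in packaging cells. This is followed by the Ψ packaging signal with a partial gag sequence, the Rev response element for nuclear export of the unspliced genome, and a cPPT/CTS element that aids nuclear import. The genome ends in a ΔU3 3' LTR that inactivates the LTR promoter after integration, followed by an SV40 polyadenylation signal.

Two expression units lie between the LTRs. An SV40 early promoter/origin region sits upstream of the puromycin N-acetyltransferase gene for selection of transduced mammalian cells. A strong constitutive EF-1α promoter drives the PAX3 ORF, which was synthesized to match a specific annotated transcript isoform. A WPRE downstream enhances transcript stability and expression. According to the record, each vector in the collection carries a unique 24-bp barcode; it is not annotated in the feature table, so its position is not stated. The barcode lets the overexpressed factor be identified in pooled screens, such as those surveying transcription factors that direct cell differentiation.
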