Addgene plasmid #142346: TFORF2647
Purpose: Lentiviral vector for overexpressing transcription factor ORFs with unique 24-bp barcodes. Barcodes facilitate identification of transcription factors in pooled screens.
Depositing lab: Feng Zhang. Depositing organization: Broad Institute. Publication: A transcription factor atlas of directed differentiation. Joung J, Ma S, Tay T, Geiger-Schuller KR, Kirchgatterer PC, Verdine VK, Guo B, Arias-Garcia MA, Allen WE, Singh A, Kuksenko O, Abudayyeh OO, Gootenberg JS, Fu Z, Macrae RK, Buenrostro JD, Regev A, Zhang F. Cell. 2023 Jan 5;186(1):209-229.e26. doi: 10.1016/j.cell.2022.11.026. PubMed 36608654.
Backbone
  Vector backbone: pLX_TRC317
  Backbone manufacturer: Broad Institute Genetic Perturbation Platform
  Backbone size w/o insert (bp): 8264
  Vector type: Mammalian Expression, Lentiviral
  Selectable markers: Puromycin
Growth in bacteria
  Bacterial resistance: Ampicillin, 100 μg/mL
  Growth temperature: 30°C
  Growth strain: DH5alpha
  Copy number: High Copy
Gene/Insert
  Gene/Insert name: PAX3
  Species: H. sapiens (human)
  Insert size (bp): 1325
  Entrez Gene: PAX3 (a.k.a. CDHS, HUP2, PAX-3, WS1, WS3)
  Promoter: EF1a
  Cloning method: Unknown
  Sequencing primers: 5′ GGGTGGAGACTGAAGTTAGGCCAG; 3′ CACATAGCGTAAAAGGAGCAACATAG
Terms and licenses: Academic/Nonprofit Terms; Industry Terms: Not Available to Industry
Depositor comments: NM_181460,ENST00000336840 . The transcription factor ORF portion of this plasmid was synthesized by Genewiz. Please test multiple small colonies in case of plasmid recombination. To make this collection available in a timely manner, a portion of this collection was not fully sequenced by Addgene. If an Addgene verified full plasmid sequence is not available, please contact us prior to placing an order to request the full sequence.
How to cite: TFORF2647 was a gift from Feng Zhang (Addgene plasmid # 142346 ; http://n2t.net/addgene:142346 ; RRID:Addgene_142346)
