>Addgene plasmid #142346 | TFORF2647 | depositor partial sequence | sequence record 279176 | Insert
ACCGCCACCATGACCACGCTGGCCGGCGCTGTGCCCAGGATGATGCGGCCGGGCCCGGGGCAGAACTACC
CGCGTAGCGGGTTCCCGCTGGAAGTGTCCACTCCCCTCGGCCAGGGCCGCGTCAACCAGCTCGGCGGTGT
TTTTATCAACGGCAGGCCGCTGCCCAACCACATCCGCCACAAGATCGTGGAGATGGCCCACCACGGCATC
CGGCCCTGCGTCATCTCGCGCCAGCTGCGCGTGTCCCACGGCTGCGTCTCCAAGATCCTGTGCAGGTACC
AGGAGACTGGCTCCATACGTCCTGGTGCCATCGGCGGCAGCAAGCCCAAGCAGGTGACAACGCCTGACGT
GGAGAAGAAAATTGAGGAATACAAAAGAGAGAACCCGGGCATGTTCAGCTGGGAAATCCGAGACAAATTA
CTCAAGGACGCGGTCTGTGATCGAAACACCGTGCCGTCAGTGAGTTCCATCAGCCGCATCCTGAGAAGTA
AATTCGGGAAAGGTGAAGAGGAGGAGGCCGACTTGGAGAGGAAGGAGGCAGAGGAAAGCGAGAAGAAGGC
CAAACACAGCATCGACGGCATCCTGAGCGAGCGAGCCTCAGCACCCCAATCAGATGAAGGCTCTGATATT
GACTCTGAACCAGATTTACCACTAAAGAGGAAACAGCGCAGAAGCCGAACCACCTTCACAGCAGAACAGC
TGGAGGAACTGGAGCGTGCTTTTGAGAGAACTCATTACCCTGACATTTATACTAGGGAGGAACTGGCCCA
GAGGGCGAAGCTCACCGAGGCCCGAGTACAGGTCTGGTTTAGCAACCGCCGTGCAAGATGGAGGAAGCAA
GCTGGGGCCAATCAACTGATGGCTTTCAACCATCTCATTCCCGGGGGGTTCCCTCCCACTGCCATGCCGA
CCTTGCCAACGTACCAGCTGTCGGAGACCTCTTACCAGCCCACATCTATTCCACAAGCTGTGTCAGATCC
CAGCAGCACCGTTCACAGACCTCAACCGCTTCCTCCAAGCACTGTACACCAAAGCACGATTCCTTCCAAC
CCAGACAGCAGCTCTGCCTACTGCCTCCCCAGCACCAGGCATGGATTTTCCAGCTATACAGACAGCTTTG
TGCCTCCGTCGGGGCCCTCCAACCCCATGAACCCCACCATTGGCAATGGCCTCTCACCTCAGGTGCCTTT
CATTATCTCAAGCCAGATATCGCTTGGTTTCAAATCCTTTTAGTAATGAACTAGTCCGTAACTTGAAAGT
ATTTCGATTTCTTGGCTTTATATATCTTGTGGAAAGGACGATTCGGCTGACCGTGTCTTAACAAC
