>Addgene plasmid #142346 | TFORF2647 | depositor partial sequence | sequence record 279177 | Barcode
TTCGGCTGACCGTGTCTTAACAAC
